Addgene plasmid #133152: pOPS0511
Purpose: Reporter plasmid with a 12-nucleotide specific "barcode" sequence. This plasmid is not available as an individual bacterial stab, but can be requested as part of the Plasmid-ID Kit (Kit #1000000168 ).
Depositing lab: Philip Poole. Depositing organization: University of Oxford. Publication: Optimizing Rhizobium-legume symbioses by simultaneous measurement of rhizobial competitiveness and N2 fixation in nodules. Mendoza-Suarez MA, Geddes BA, Sanchez-Canizares C, Ramirez-Gonzalez RH, Kirchhelle C, Jorrin B, Poole PS. Proc Natl Acad Sci U S A. 2020 May 5;117(18):9822-9831. doi: 10.1073/pnas.1921225117. Epub 2020 Apr 21. PubMed 32317381.
Backbone
  Vector backbone: pOGG026 (Addgene ID 113992)
  Vector type: Bacterial Expression
Growth in bacteria
  Bacterial resistance: Kanamycin, 50 μg/mL
  Growth temperature: 37°C
  Growth strain: ST18 (S17 delta pir delta hemA)
  Copy number: Low Copy
Gene/Insert
  Gene/Insert name: PU module (PsNifH from pOGG043), SC module (sfGFP from pOGG037), and T module (GATCTGCGATCC and universal primer binding site)
  Species: Synthetic
  Mutation: Domesticated for Golden Gate cloning
  Cloning method: Unknown
Terms and licenses: Academic/Nonprofit Terms; Industry Terms: Not Available to Industry
Depositor comments: The only difference is the sequence: GATCTGCGATCC . Please note that this plasmid may require a unique bacterial strain, so make sure to confirm that you can also obtain the appropriate growth strain. Please contact us or contact our distributors if you have any questions. This plasmid is not available as an individual bacterial stab, but can be requested as part of the Plasmid-ID Kit (Kit #1000000168 ).
How to cite: pOPS0511 was a gift from Philip Poole (Addgene plasmid # 133152)
