[The description below was written by a language model from this plasmid's Addgene catalogue record and pLannotate feature annotations shown in this document.]
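Description:
pOPS0511 is a low-copy, broad-host-range bacterial reporter plasmid built on the pOGG026 backbone by Golden Gate assembly of domesticated modules, and it is one member of a set of otherwise identical "Plasmid-ID" constructs that differ only in a 12-nucleotide barcode. The 7,030-nt sequence carries an RK2/incP-type replicon: oriV together with the trfA gene, whose product activates it. An incP oriT allows conjugative mobilisation from a donor strain into recipient bacteria, consistent with its maintenance in a conjugation-competent E. coli host. Selection is by kanamycin resistance from aphA1 (nptI). Stable inheritance without antibiotic pressure is supported by the par region, comprising the parDE toxin–antitoxin pair, which kills plasmid-free segregants, and the parA and parB partition genes. Small fragments annotated as Tn5 transposase, CloDF13 ori and lacZα appear to be backbone or cloning remnants rather than functional elements.

The payload consists of three modules: a promoter module carrying PsNifH, a coding module encoding superfolder GFP, and a terminator-position module containing the strain-specific barcode plus a universal primer binding site. The feature table annotates sfGFP, with the rrnB T1 and lambda t0 terminators insulating the cassette, but it does not annotate the nifH promoter or the barcode, so their positions rest on the catalogue entry. Because a nifH promoter is associated with nitrogenase expression, GFP output serves as a proxy for nitrogen fixation, while the barcode can be amplified via the common primer site and sequenced to identify which tagged strain is present. According to the associated publication title, the system is used to measure rhizobial competitiveness and N2 fixation in legume nodules simultaneously.
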