Features (pLannotate 1.2.2; 14 found; start..end, strand, type, name):
      9..103     +  terminator     lambda t0 terminator: transcription terminator from phage lambda
    213..1025    +  CDS            aphA1: KKA1_ECOLX - Also known as nptI. Protein inferred from homology: Swiss-Prot protein existence level 3. Resistance to kanamycin and structurally-related aminoglycosides, including amikacin. From Escherichia coli.
   1179..1287    +  oriT           oriT: incP origin of transfer
   1348..2496    -  CDS            trfA: trans-acting replication protein that binds to and activates oriV
   2548..2829    -  CDS            tnpA (fragment): TN5P_ECOLX - Also known as tnp. Experimental evidence at protein level: Swiss-Prot protein existence level 1. Mediates transposition of transposon Tn5 by a 'cut and paste' mechanism. First, the monomeric transposase binds the 19 bp inverted DNA repeats flanking the transposon. Then, dimerization of the DNA- bound transposase creates a synaptic DNA complex. After nicking of the first DNA strand, excision of the transposon proceeds through a series of intermediates. The transposase then mediates the insertion of the transposon at a new site by strand transfer. The activity of the wild- type tran
   2889..3420    -  rep_origin     oriV: incP origin of replication
   3476..3511    -  rep_origin     CloDF13 ori (fragment): Plasmids containing the CloDF13 (CDF) origin of replication can be propagated in E. coli cells that contain additional plasmids with compatible origins.
   3635..3943    -  CDS            parE: PARE_ECOLX - Experimental evidence at protein level: Swiss-Prot protein existence level 1. Toxin component of a type II toxin-antitoxin (TA) system involved in plasmid partition. Acts by inhibiting DNA gyrase, converting supercoiled plasmid DNA into a singly cleaved linear form in an ATP-dependent fashion. To do so it probably interacts with one of the gyrase subunits. Gyrase inhibition is prevented by antitoxin ParD, and is reversed in vitro by incubation with ParD. In cells that have lost the plasmid filamentation and growth inhibition occur; this is suppressed when ParD is supplied in trans
   3943..4191    -  CDS            parD: PARD_ECOLX - Experimental evidence at protein level: Swiss-Prot protein existence level 1. Antitoxin component of a type II toxin-antitoxin (TA) system involved in plasmid partition. Inhibits the anti-DNA gyrase activity of toxin ParE; reverses and restores gyrase catalytic activity in vitro. The parDE operon alone is capable of stabilizing an RK2-derived minireplicon under defined growth conditions in several different Gram- negative bacteria. It does so by the post-segregational killing (PSK) of plasmid-free cells, also referred to as a plasmid addiction system. Binds its own promoter, autor
   4320..5162    +  CDS            parB: PARB4_ECOLX - Protein predicted: Swiss-Prot protein existence level 4. Involved in plasmid partition. From Escherichia coli.
   5126..5782    +  CDS            parA: PARA4_ECOLX - Protein inferred from homology: Swiss-Prot protein existence level 3. Involved in plasmid partition. From Escherichia coli.
   5942..6028    -  terminator     rrnB T1 terminator: Escherichia coli rrnB; transcription terminator T1 from the E. coli rrnB gene
   6275..6988    +  CDS            superfolder GFP: GFP variant that folds robustly even when fused to poorly folded proteins (Pédelacq et al., 2006)
   7008..7030    +  CDS            lacZα (fragment): LacZα fragment of β-galactosidase; lacZ fragment
>Addgene plasmid #133152 | pOPS0511 | addgene full sequence | sequence record 274746 | Addgene NGS Result
CGCTCTTGGACTCCTGTTGATAGATCCAGTAATGACCTCAGAACTCCATCTGGATTTGTTCAGAACGCTC
GGTTGCCGCCGGGCGTTTTTTATTGGTGAGAATCCAGGCAATTGTGTCTCAAAATCTCTGATGTTACATT
GCACAAGATAAAAATATATCATCATGAACAATAAAACTGTCTGCTTACATAAACAGTAATACAAGGGGTG
TTATGAGCCATATTCAGCGTGAAACGAGCTGTAGCCGTCCGCGTCTGAACAGCAACATGGATGCGGATCT
GTATGGCTATAAATGGGCGCGTGATAACGTGGGTCAGAGCGGCGCGACCATTTATCGTCTGTATGGCAAA
CCGGATGCGCCGGAACTGTTTCTGAAACATGGCAAAGGCAGCGTGGCGAACGATGTGACCGATGAAATGG
TGCGTCTGAACTGGCTGACCGAATTTATGCCGCTGCCGACCATTAAACATTTTATTCGCACCCCGGATGA
TGCGTGGCTGCTGACCACCGCGATTCCGGGCAAAACCGCGTTTCAGGTGCTGGAAGAATATCCGGATAGC
GGCGAAAACATTGTGGATGCGCTGGCCGTGTTTCTGCGTCGTCTGCATAGCATTCCGGTGTGCAACTGCC
CGTTTAACAGCGATCGTGTGTTTCGTCTGGCCCAGGCGCAGAGCCGTATGAACAACGGCCTGGTGGATGC
GAGCGATTTTGATGATGAACGTAACGGCTGGCCGGTGGAACAGGTGTGGAAAGAAATGCATAAACTGCTG
CCGTTTAGCCCGGATAGCGTGGTGACCCACGGCGATTTTAGCCTGGATAACCTGATTTTCGATGAAGGCA
AACTGATTGGCTGCATTGATGTGGGCCGTGTGGGCATTGCGGATCGTTATCAGGATCTGGCCATTCTGTG
GAACTGCCTGGGCGAATTTAGCCCGAGCCTGCAAAAACGTCTGTTTCAGAAATATGGCATTGATAATCCG
GATATGAACAAACTGCAATTTCATCTGATGCTGGATGAATTTTTCTAATAATTAATTGAACTACTTTTCC
GCTGCATAACCCTGCTTCGGGGTCATTATAGCGATTTTTTCGGTATATCCATCCTTTTTCGCACGATATA
CAGGATTTTGCCAAAGGGTTCGTGTAGACTTTCCTTGGTGTATCCAACGGCGTCAGCCGGGCAGGATAGG
TGAAGTAGGCCCACCCGCGAGCGGGTGTTCCTTCTTCACTGTCCCTTATTCGCACCTGGCGGTGCTCAAC
GGGAATCCTGCTCTGCGAGGCTGGCCGTAGGCCGGCCGCGATGCAGGTGGCTGCTGAACCCCCAGCCGGA
ACTGACCCCACAAGGCCCTAGCGTTTGCAATGCACCAGGTCATCATTGACCCAGGCGTGTTCCACCAGGC
CGCTGCCTCGCAACTCTTCGCAGGCTTCGCCGACCTGCTCGCGCCACTTCTTCACGCGGGTGGAATCCGA
TCCGCACATGAGGCGGAAGGTTTCCAGCTTGAGCGGGTACGGCTCCCGGTGCGAGCTGAAATAGTCGAAC
ATCCGTCGGGCCGTCGGCGACAGCTTGCGGTACTTCTCCCATATGAATTTCGTGTAGTGGTCGCCAGCAA
ACAGCACGACGATTTCCTCGTCGATCAGGACCTGGCAACGGGACGTTTTCTTGCCACGGTCCAGGACGCG
GAAGCGGTGCAGCAGCGACACCGATTCCAGGTGCCCAACGCGGTCGGACGTGAAGCCCATCGCCGTCGCC
TGTAGGCGCGACAGGCATTCCTCGGCCTTCGTGTAATACCGGCCATTGATCGACCAGCCCAGGTCCTGGC
AAAGCTCGTAGAACGTGAAGGTGATCGGCTCGCCGATAGGGGTGCGCTTCGCGTACTCCAACACCTGCTG
CCACACCAGTTCGTCATCGTCGGCCCGCAGCTCGACGCCGGTGTAGGTGATCTTCACGTCCTTGTTGACG
TGGAAAATGACCTTGTTTTGCAGCGCCTCGCGCGGGATTTTCTTGTTGCGCGTGGTGAACAGGGCAGAGC
GGGCCGTGTCGTTTGGCATCGCTCGCATCGTGTCCGGCCACGGCGCAATATCGAACAAGGAAAGCTGCAT
TTCCTTGATCTGCTGCTTCGTGTGTTTCAGCAACGCGGCCTGCTTGGCTTCGCTGACCTGTTTTGCCAGG
TCCTCGCCGGCGGTTTTTCGCTTCTTGGTCGTCATAGTTCCTCGCGTGTCGATGGTCATCGACTTCGCCA
AACCTGCCGCCTCCTGTTCGAGCCGACGCGAACGCTCCACGGCGGCCGATGGCGCGGGCAGGGCAGGGGG
AGCCAGTTGCACGCTGTCGCGCTCGATCTTGGCCGTAGCTTGCTGGACTATCGAGCCGACGGACTGGAAG
GTTTCGCGGGGCGCACGCATGACGGTGCGGCTTGCGATGGTTTCGGCATCCTCGGCGGAAAACCCCGCGT
CGATCAGTTCTTGCCTGTATGCCTTCCGGTCAAACGTCCGATTCATTCACCCTCCTTGCGGGATTGCCCC
GGAATTAATTCCCCGGATCGATCCGTCGATCTTGATCCCCTGCGCCATCAGATCCTTGGCGGCAAGAAAG
CCATCCAGTTTACTTTGCAGGGCTTCCCAACCTTACCAGAGGGCGCCCCAGCTGGCAATTCCGGTTCGCT
TGCTGTCCATAAAACCGCCCAGTCTAGCTATCGCCATGTAAGCCCACTGCAAGCTACCTGCTTTCTCTTT
GCGCTTGCGTTTTCCCTTGTCCAGATAGCCCAGTAGCTGACATTCATCCGGGGTCAGCACCGTTTCTGCG
GACTGGCTTTCTACGTGGCTGCCATTTTTGGGGTGAGGCCGTTCGCGGCCGAGGGGCGCAGCCCCTGGGG
GGATGGGAGGCCCGCGTTAGCGGGCCGGGAGGGTTCGAGAAGGGGGGGCACCCCCCTTCGGCGTGCGCGG
TCACGCGCACAGGGCGCAGCCCTGGTTAAAAACAAGGTTTATAAATATTGGTTTAAAAGCAGGTTAAAAG
ACAGGTTAGCGGTGGCCGAAAAACGGGCGGAAACCCTTGCAAATGCTGGATTTTCTGCCTGTGGACAGCC
CCTCAAATGTCAATAGGTGCGCCCCTCATCTGTCAGCACTCTGCCCCTCAAGTGTCAAGGATCGCGCCCC
TCATCTGTCAGTAGTCGCGCCCCTCAAGTGTCAATACCGCAGGGCACTTATCCCCAGGCTTGTCCACATC
ATCTGTGGGAAACTCGCGTAAAATCAGGCGTTTTCGCCGATTTGCGAGGCTGGCCAGCTCCACGTCGCCG
GCCGAAATCGAGCCTGCCCCTCATCTGTCAACGCCGCGCCGGGTGAGTCGGCCCCTCAAGTGTCAACGTC
CGCCCCTCATCTGTCAGTGAGGGCCAAGTTTTCCGCGAGGTATCCACAACGCCGGCGGCCCTACATGGCT
CTGCTGTAGTGAGTGGGTTGCGCTCCGGCAGCGGTCCTGATCCCCCGCAGAAAAAAAGGATCTCAAGAAG
ATCCTTTGATCTTTTCTACATTACTGCATGAGCTTGTGGAAGTGTGCTGAGCATAAATGATTCTCCTAGC
TGTTCTTTGGGTAAGTACGCCATCAGGACGTTGTGAGTGGCGCGATTTTTAGCGGCTGAAATCAGCCCTT
GAGCCTGTCGGCAAGTCGCGTCATGAGGTCCATGCGCTCATGCAGGATCGCCACGACCAACGCGGGTTCG
CCCGCACGCGGCAGGCAAAAAACGTAGTGGTGTTCGCAGCGGGCCATCCGCAGCGCGGGAAAGAGTTCGC
TCATGTCCTTAAACGGGCCTTCGCCGGCGGCAAGCCTGGCTATGCCCTGTTCCAGCTTAGCGATATAGCG
GCGCACCTGCGCCGCGCCCCACTCCCGGCGCGTGTAGCGGATGATGCCGCGTAGATCGGCTTCGGCCTCA
GCCGTGAGGATGTAGGCCGTCAAGCGCGATCCCCGCTGAGTTCTTCATCAAGAATTTCGCCGACGCTCTT
GGTGGACACCTTGCCGGCAAGCCCATCGTTGATGCGGTTCCCCAGCATGGTTTTCAGTTCCTGCCATGCC
TGATCGGCATCAGCGTCACCGGGGAACAGACGTTCGAGGGCGTATTGCTTAATGGTCTTGCCCTGCAAGG
CGGCCAGGGCTTTCAGGCTCTGGTGCTGCTGGTCCGTCATGTCGATTGTCAGGCGGCTCATTGGATAACC
TCCATAAAATACACGTAACCACATTAGCACATATGTGGGCGTGAGGCTACAGCGCGAGGCGCATTAAGGT
CGGGAAAATGCGCTAGGCGCATTTAAATTGCGTATTGCTGTAATGCGCCATGCCGGCTAGACTAGGCCCA
AATGGGTATACCCAATTTGACCAAGGGGGACGCGATGAGGGCGGCCAAGCACTACCGACAACTTCTATCC
ATCGACTTCAACATCGAGGCGCTGGCCTTCGTGCCTGGACCCGACGGCACACGCGGCCGGCGCATCCACG
TCCTGGGGCGCGAGGTCCGCGACCGGCCCGGCCTGGTCGAGTACCTTTCGCCGGCGTTCGGCTCGCGGGT
GGCGCTGGACGGCTACTGCAAGGCCAATTTCGATGCAGTGCTGCACCTGGCGTACCCCGATCATCAGCAA
TGGGGCCACGCATGAAGCGCCGAAGCTACGCCATGCTGCGCGCCGCTGCCGCGCTGGCCGTCCTGGTCGT
TGCCTCGCCGGCATGGGCCGAGCTGCGCGGCGAGGTCGTGCGCATCATCGACGGCGACACCATCGACGTG
CTGGTAGACAAGCAGCCGGTGCGCGTGCGCCTGGTGGACATTGACGCGCCGGAAAAGCGGCAAGCCTTCG
GCGAACGTGCGCGCCAGGCGCTGGCCGGCATGGTGTTCCGCCGGCACGTCCTGGTCGACGAGAAGGACAC
CGACCGTTACGGCCGCACGCTGGGCACCGTCTGGGTCAACATGGAGCTGGCCAGCCGGCCGCCGCAGCCG
CGCAACGTCAACGCCGCGATGGTTCACCAGGGCATGGCGTGGGCCTATCGCTTCCACGGCCGCGCGGCCG
ACCCTGAAATGCTGCGGCTCGAACAGGAGGCGCGAGGCAAGCGCGTCGGCCTCTGGTCCGATCCGCACGC
CGTCGAGCCGTGGAAATGGCGACGCGAGAGCAACAACCGGAGGGACGAAGGTTGAAGGTCGCCCGCATCT
ACCTGCGCGCCAGTACGGACGAGCAGAATCTTGAACGCCAGGAGAGCCTTGTAGCGGCCACGCGGGCCGC
CGGGTACTACGTCGCCGGCATCTACCGCGAGAAGGCGTCCGGCGCACGCGCCGACCGGCCCGAGCTGCTG
CGCATGATCGCGGACCTGCAACCTGGTGAAGTCGTCGTTGCGGAGAAGATCGACCGCATCAGCCGCTTGC
CGTTGGCCGAGGCCGAGCGCCTGGTTGCGTCGATCCGGGCCAAAGGGGCCAAGCTGGCCGTGCCTGGCGT
GGTGGACCTGTCGGAGCTGGCCGCCGAGGCGAACGGAGTGGCGAAAATCGTTCTGGAATCCGTCCAGGAC
ATGCTTTTGAAGCTCGCCTTGCAGATGGCCCGCGACGACTACGAGGATCGGCGCGAGCGTCAACGTCAGG
GTGTCCAGTTGGCGAAGGCCGCCGGCCGCTACACCGGCCGCAAACGTGACGCCGGCATGCACGACCGCAT
CATCACGCTTCGCTCCGGCGGATCGAGCATTGCCAAGACGGCCAAGCTGGTCGGATGCAGCCCGAGCCAG
GTCAAACGAGTGTGGGCGGCCTGGAACGCGCAGCAGCAAAAATAAAGCCGGGCAGTGCCCGGCTTTTCTC
ACCTTTTCGCGTCCCGCAGGGCCGCTGCGAGCGCCCTACCTAGATCCTCGCTTTCCCCCTCGGTGTAGTC
CGGCCAGGGCACGAAGGGCGCGGATGCGAACCTGTTGAGCAGGTCAGATCTAGGGCGGCGGATTTGTCCT
ACTCAGGAGAGCGTTCACCGACAAACAACAGATAAAACGAAAGGCCCAGTCTTTCGACTGAGCCTTTCGT
TTTATTTGATGCCTGCCGAATTCGGATCCGGAGCTCGACACGACATTGTCGTCACCTTTGTCGGGTCCGC
GACAAGCTTTTTGTTCCTCGATCCCGTATGTTTTCGCCTAAATATCTGAAACAGCAGCAAATTATTTTTC
GTTAGCTCAATCGGCCCACTTGGCACGAGTCTTGAAATTTATTGCGAGGCGGCGGAGCTGCCGGCCGCAT
CCGTGCGGCATAACCACGGTTGTGAACAAATGAAGGAAGGCCAAATGCGTAAAGGCGAAGAGCTGTTCAC
TGGTGTCGTCCCTATTCTGGTGGAACTGGATGGTGATGTCAACGGTCATAAGTTTTCCGTGCGTGGCGAG
GGTGAAGGTGACGCAACTAATGGTAAACTGACGCTGAAGTTCATCTGTACTACTGGTAAACTGCCGGTAC
CTTGGCCGACTCTGGTAACGACGCTGACTTATGGTGTTCAGTGCTTTGCTCGTTATCCGGACCATATGAA
GCAGCATGACTTCTTCAAGTCCGCCATGCCGGAAGGCTATGTGCAGGAACGCACGATTTCCTTTAAGGAT
GACGGCACGTACAAAACGCGTGCGGAAGTGAAATTTGAAGGCGATACCCTGGTAAACCGCATTGAGCTGA
AAGGCATTGACTTTAAAGAAGATGGCAATATCCTGGGCCATAAGCTGGAATACAATTTTAACAGCCACAA
TGTTTACATCACCGCCGATAAACAAAAAAATGGCATTAAAGCGAATTTTAAAATTCGCCACAACGTTGAG
GATGGCAGCGTGCAGCTGGCTGATCACTACCAGCAAAACACTCCAATCGGTGATGGTCCTGTTCTGCTGC
CAGACAATCACTATCTGAGCACGCAAAGCGTTCTGTCTAAAGATCCGAACGAGAAACGCGATCATATGGT
TCTGCTGGAGTTCGTAACCGCAGCGGGCATCACGCATGGTATGGATGAACTGTACAAATGAGCTTGATCT
GCGATCCCGTTTTACAACGTCGTGACTGGG
